>Addgene plasmid #75456 | pZE27GFP3 | depositor full sequence | sequence record 146484 | pZE27GFP3 sequence 2988 bps
CTCGAGTGGTGCAAAACCTTTCGCGGTATGGCATGATAGCGCCCGGAAGAGAGTCAATTCAGGGAATTCA
TTAAAGAGGACAAAGGTACCATGCGTAAAGGAGAAGAACTTTTCACTGGAGTTGTCCCAATTCTTGTTGA
ATTAGATGGTGATGTTAATGGGCACAAATTTTCTGTCAGTGGAGAGGGTGAAGGTGATGCAACATACGGA
AAACTTACCCTTAAATTTATTTGCACTACTGGAAAACTACCTGTTCCATGGCCAACACTTGTCACTACTT
TCGGTTATGGTGTTCAATGCTTTGCGAGATACCCAGATCATATGAAACAGCATGACTTTTTCAAGAGTGC
CATGCCCGAAGGTTACGTACAGGAAAGAACTATATTTTTCAAAGATGACGGGAACTACAAGACACGTGCT
GAAGTCAAGTTTGAAGGTGATACCCTTGTTAATAGAATCGAGTTAAAAGGTATTGATTTTAAAGAAGATG
GAAACATTCTTGGACACAAATTGGAATACAACTATAACTCACACAATGTATACATCATGGCAGACAAACA
AAAGAATGGAATCAAAGTTAACTTCAAAATTAGACACAACATTGAAGATGGAAGCGTTCAACTAGCAGAC
CATTATCAACAAAATACTCCAATTGGCGATGGCCCTGTCCTTTTACCAGACAACCATTACCTGTCCACAC
AATCTGCCCTTTCGAAAGATCCCAACGAAAAGAGAGACCACATGGTCCTTCTTGAGTTTGTAACAGCTGC
TGGGATTACACATGGCATGGATGAACTATACAAAGCGGCGAACAAAAACGAAGAAAACACCAACGAAGTG
CCGACCTTTATGCTGAACGCGGGCCAGGCGAACAGAAGACGAGTTTAATAAGCTTGATGGGGGATCCCAT
GGTACGCGTGCTAGAGGCATCAAATAAAACGAAAGGCTCAGTCGAAAGACTGGGCCTTTCGTTTTATCTG
TTGTTTGTCGGTGAACGCTCTCCTGAGTAGGACAAATCCGCCGCCCTAGACCTAGGGCGTTCGGCTGCGG
CGAGCGGTATCAGCTCACTCAAAGGCGGTAATACGGTTATCCACAGAATCAGGGGATAACGCAGGAAAGA
ACATGTGAGCAAAAGGCCAGCAAAAGGCCAGGAACCGTAAAAAGGCCGCGTTGCTGGCGTTTTTCCATAG
GCTCCGCCCCCCTGACGAGCATCACAAAAATCGACGCTCAAGTCAGAGGTGGCGAAACCCGACAGGACTA
TAAAGATACCAGGCGTTTCCCCCTGGAAGCTCCCTCGTGCGCTCTCCTGTTCCGACCCTGCCGCTTACCG
GATACCTGTCCGCCTTTCTCCCTTCGGGAAGCGTGGCGCTTTCTCATAGCTCACGCTGTAGGTATCTCAG
TTCGGTGTAGGTCGTTCGCTCCAAGCTGGGCTGTGTGCACGAACCCCCCGTTCAGCCCGACCGCTGCGCC
TTATCCGGTAACTATCGTCTTGAGTCCAACCCGGTAAGACACGACTTATCGCCACTGGCAGCAGCCACTG
GTAACAGGATTAGCAGAGCGAGGTATGTAGGCGGTGCTACAGAGTTCTTGAAGTGGTGGCCTAACTACGG
CTACACTAGAAGGACAGTATTTGGTATCTGCGCTCTGCTGAAGCCAGTTACCTTCGGAAAAAGAGTTGGT
AGCTCTTGATCCGGCAAACAAACCACCGCTGGTAGCGGTGGTTTTTTTGTTTGCAAGCAGCAGATTACGC
GCAGAAAAAAAGGATCTCAAGAAGATCCTTTGATCTTTTCTACGGGGTCTGACGCTCAGTGGAACGAAAA
CTCACGTTAAGGGATTTTGGTCATGACTAGTGCTTGGATTCTCACCAATAAAAAACGCCCGGCGGCAACC
GAGCGTTCTGAACAAATCCAGATGGAGTTCTGAGGTCATTACTGGATCTATCAACAGGAGTCCAAGCGAG
CTCTCGAACCCCAGAGTCCCGCTCAGAAGAACTCGTCAAGAAGGCGATAGAAGGCGATGCGCTGCGAATC
GGGAGCGGCGATACCGTAAAGCACGAGGAAGCGGTCAGCCCATTCGCCGCCAAGCTCTTCAGCAATATCA
CGGGTAGCCAACGCTATGTCCTGATAGCGGTCCGCCACACCCAGCCGGCCACAGTCGATGAATCCAGAAA
AGCGGCCATTTTCCACCATGATATTCGGCAAGCAGGCATCGCCATGGGTCACGACGAGATCCTCGCCGTC
GGGCATGCGCGCCTTGAGCCTGGCGAACAGTTCGGCTGGCGCGAGCCCCTGATGCTCTTCGTCCAGATCA
TCCTGATCGACAAGACCGGCTTCCATCCGAGTACGTGCTCGCTCGATGCGATGTTTCGCTTGGTGGTCGA
ATGGGCAGGTAGCCGGATCAAGCGTATGCAGCCGCCGCATTGCATCAGCCATGATGGATACTTTCTCGGC
AGGAGCAAGGTGAGATGACAGGAGATCCTGCCCCGGCACTTCGCCCAATAGCAGCCAGTCCCTTCCCGCT
TCAGTGACAACGTCGAGCACAGCTGCGCAAGGAACGCCCGTCGTGGCCAGCCACGATAGCCGCGCTGCCT
CGTCCTGCAGTTCATTCAGGGCACCGGACAGGTCGGTCTTGACAAAAAGAACCGGGCGCCCCTGCGCTGA
CAGCCGGAACACGGCGGCATCAGAGCAGCCGATTGTCTGTTGTGCCCAGTCATAGCCGAATAGCCTCTCC
ACCCAAGCGGCCGGAGAACCTGCGTGCAATCCATCTTGTTCAATCATGCGAAACGATCCTCATCCTGTCT
CTTGATCAGATCTTGATCCCCTGCGCCATCAGATCCTTGGCGGCAAGAAAGCCATCCAGTTTACTTTGCA
GGGCTTCCCAACCTTACCAGAGGGCGCCCCAGCTGGCAATTCCGACGTCTAAGAAACCATTATTATCATG
ACATTAACCTATAAAAATAGGCGTATCACGAGGCCCTTTCGTCTTCAC
Features (pLannotate 1.2.2; 7 found; start..end, strand, type, name):
      2..64      +  promoter       lacIq promoter (fragment): lacI (mutant); In the lacIq allele, a single base change in the promoter boosts expression of the lacI gene about 10-fold.
     91..804     +  CDS            hfriFP: hfriFP is a fluorescent protein published in 2013, derived from Herbaspirillum frisingense.
    931..1017    +  terminator     rrnB T1 terminator: Escherichia coli rrnB; transcription terminator T1 from the E. coli rrnB gene
   1182..1770    -  rep_origin     ori: high-copy-number ColE1/pMB1/pBR322/pUC origin of replication
   1858..1952    -  terminator     lambda t0 terminator: transcription terminator from phage lambda
   1986..2777    -  CDS            neo: KKA2_KLEPN - Also known as kan, nptII. Experimental evidence at protein level: Swiss-Prot protein existence level 1. Resistance to kanamycin, neomycin, paromomycin, ribostamycin, butirosin and gentamicin B. From Klebsiella pneumoniae.
   2809..2928    -  CDS            tnpA (fragment): TN5P_ECOLX - Also known as tnp. Experimental evidence at protein level: Swiss-Prot protein existence level 1. Mediates transposition of transposon Tn5 by a 'cut and paste' mechanism. First, the monomeric transposase binds the 19 bp inverted DNA repeats flanking the transposon. Then, dimerization of the DNA- bound transposase creates a synaptic DNA complex. After nicking of the first DNA strand, excision of the transposon proceeds through a series of intermediates. The transposase then mediates the insertion of the transposon at a new site by strand transfer. The activity of the wild- type tran
