[The description below was written by a language model from this plasmid's Addgene catalogue record and pLannotate feature annotations shown in this document.]
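Description:
pZE27GFP3 is a small (about 3 kb) bacterial expression plasmid built on the pZE21 backbone, in which the original pLtetO promoter has been replaced by the placIq promoter. It replicates in E. coli from a high-copy ColE1/pMB1-type origin and is selected with kanamycin through a neo (nptII) aminoglycoside phosphotransferase gene. A short tnpA fragment annotated just beside the resistance gene is most likely residual Tn5 sequence carried along with the kanamycin cassette rather than a functional element. A lambda t0 terminator lies between the marker and the origin, which helps insulate the modules from read-through transcription.

The payload is gfp-pdt#3, cloned between KpnI and HindIII sites that both remain intact. The lacIq promoter, a mutant form of the lacI promoter with a single base change that raises its activity roughly tenfold, drives constitutive transcription of a fluorescent protein reading frame, and the rrnB T1 terminator follows downstream. The automated annotation labels this reading frame "hfriFP", but the catalogue entry identifies it as GFP, so that label is probably a similarity-based misassignment. The pdt#3 portion is not separately annotated; it presumably lies in the unannotated stretch between the end of the called fluorescent protein coding sequence and the terminator. The record does not define the tag, although the associated work concerns tunable protein degradation in bacteria, which suggests that pdt#3 is a protein degradation tag variant fused to GFP. The construct therefore serves as a constitutively expressed fluorescent reporter, with fluorescence presumably used to follow the stability or targeted degradation of the tagged protein in bacterial cells.
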