Addgene plasmid #75456: pZE27GFP3
Purpose: Plasmid for constitutive expression of gfp-pdt3
Depositing lab: James Collins. Depositing organization: Boston University Medical Campus. Publication: Tunable protein degradation in bacteria. Cameron DE, Collins JJ. Nat Biotechnol. 2014 Dec;32(12):1276-81. doi: 10.1038/nbt.3053. Epub 2014 Nov 17. PubMed 25402616.
Backbone
  Vector backbone: pZE21
  Modifications to backbone: replace pLtetO promoter with placIq promoter
  Vector type: Bacterial Expression
Growth in bacteria
  Bacterial resistance: Kanamycin, 50 μg/mL
  Growth temperature: 37°C
  Growth strain: DH5alpha
  Copy number: High Copy
Gene/Insert
  Gene/Insert name: gfp-pdt#3
  Species: E. coli
  Promoter: placIq promoter
  Cloning method: Restriction Enzyme; 5′ cloning site KpnI (not destroyed); 3′ cloning site HindIII (not destroyed)
  Sequencing primers: 5′ TGGTGCAAAACCTTTCGCGG
Terms and licenses: Academic/Nonprofit Terms; Industry Terms: Not Available to Industry
How to cite: pZE27GFP3 was a gift from James Collins (Addgene plasmid # 75456 ; http://n2t.net/addgene:75456 ; RRID:Addgene_75456)
