>Addgene plasmid #75456 | pZE27GFP3 | addgene partial sequence | sequence record 146590 | Neo-R 5'-GCCCAGTCATAGCCGAATAG-3'
CTGCGTGCAATCCATCTTGTTCAATCATGCGAAACGATCCTCATCCTGTCTCTTGATCAGATCTTGATCC
CCTGCGCCATCAGATCCTTGGCGGCAAGAAAGCCATCCAGTTTACTTTGCAGGGCTTCCCAACCTTACCA
GAGGGCGCCCCAGCTGGCAATTCCGACGTCTAAGAAACCATTATTATCATGACATTAACCTATAAAAATA
GGCGTATCACGAGGCCCTTTCGTCTTCACCTCGAGTGGTGCAAAACCTTTCGCGGTATGGCATGATAGCG
CCCGGAAGAGAGTCAATTCAGGGAATTCATTAAAGAGGACAAAGGTACCATGCGTAAAGGAGAAGAACTT
TTCACTGGAGTTGTCCCAATTCTTGTTGAATTAGATGGTGATGTTAATGGGCACAAATTTTCTGTCAGTG
GAGAGGGTGAAGGTGATGCAACATACGGAAAACTTACCCTTAAATTTATTTGCACTACTGGAAAACTACC
TGTTCCATGGCCAACACTTGTCACTACTTTCGGTTATGGTGTTCAATGCTTTGCGAGATACCC
