>Addgene plasmid #75456 | pZE27GFP3 | addgene partial sequence | sequence record 147348 | pBR322ori-F 5'-GGGAAACGCCTGGTATCTTT-3'
ATTTTTGTGATGCTCGTCAGGGGGGCGGAGCCTATGGAAAAACGCCAGCAACGCGGCCTTTTTACGGTTC
CTGGCCTTTTGCTGGCCTTTTGCTCACATGTTCTTTCCTGCGTTATCCCCTGATTCTGTGGATAACCGTA
TTACCGCCTTTGAGTGAGCTGATACCGCTCGCCGCAGCCGAACGCCCTAGGTCTAGGGCGGCGGATTTGT
CCTACTCAGGAGAGCGTTCACCGACAAACAACAGATAAAACGAAAGGCCCAGTCTTTCGACTGAGCCTTT
CGTTTTATTTGATGCCTCTAGCACGCGTACCATGGGATCCCCCATCAAGCTTATTAAACTCGTCTTCTGT
TCGCCTGGCCCGCGTTCAGCATAAAGGTCGGCACTTCGTTGGTGTTTTCTTCGTTTTTGTTCGCCGCTTT
GTATAGTTCATCCATGCCATGTGTAATCCCAGCAGCTGTTACAAACTCA
